Addgene plasmid #200939: LAMP1-SEP-mRuby3
Purpose: endolysosome localized pH sensor using sensorsuperecliptic pHluorin (SEP) and mRuby3
Depositing lab: Nir Hacohen. Depositing organization: Broad Institute. Publication: Human STING is a proton channel. Liu B, Carlson RJ, Pires IS, Gentili M, Feng E, Hellier Q, Schwartz MA, Blainey PC, Irvine DJ, Hacohen N. Science. 2023 Aug 4;381(6657):508-514. doi: 10.1126/science.adf8974. Epub 2023 Aug 3. PubMed 37535724.
Backbone
  Vector backbone: pTRIP
  Vector type: Lentiviral
Growth in bacteria
  Bacterial resistance: Ampicillin, 100 μg/mL
  Growth temperature: 30°C
  Growth strain: NEB Stable
  Copy number: Unknown
Gene/Insert 1
  Gene/Insert name: LAMP1
  Species: H. sapiens (human)
  Entrez Gene: LAMP1 (a.k.a. CD107a, LAMPA, LGP120)
Gene/Insert 2
  Gene/Insert name: SEP-mRuby3
Terms and licenses: Academic/Nonprofit Terms; Industry Terms: Not Available to Industry
How to cite: LAMP1-SEP-mRuby3 was a gift from Nir Hacohen (Addgene plasmid # 200939 ; http://n2t.net/addgene:200939 ; RRID:Addgene_200939)
