[The description below was written by a language model from this plasmid's Addgene catalogue record and pLannotate feature annotations shown in this document.]
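Description:
LAMP1-SEP-mRuby3 is a 12.3 kb HIV-1-based lentiviral transfer plasmid on the pTRIP backbone, designed to express a ratiometric pH reporter targeted to endolysosomes in mammalian cells. It is propagated in E. coli through a ColE1/pUC-type origin and selected with ampicillin via the bla gene. The record indicates growth in a recombination-tolerant strain, as is common for LTR-containing vectors. The viral portion carries a truncated 5' LTR, the Ψ packaging signal with a partial gag sequence, the RRE for Rev-dependent nuclear export, and the cPPT/CTS element. Downstream of the payload is a ΔU3 (self-inactivating) 3' LTR. The remainder of the backbone contains older plasmid remnants, including an SV40 promoter followed by E. coli gpt fragments, SV40 small t intron and polyadenylation sequences, and pBR322-derived tet, bom and rop fragments. A few short annotated hits, such as TBC1D5, lacI and frsA, are probably incidental matches rather than functional parts.

The expression cassette is driven by the SFFV LTR promoter. According to the feature table, a short N-terminal segment of human LAMP1 (presumably the signal peptide) is followed by mRuby3, then superecliptic pHluorin, and then the remainder of LAMP1. Despite the order in the construct's name, both fluorescent proteins therefore sit within LAMP1 near its N-terminus, which would be expected to expose them to the organelle lumen. SEP fluorescence is quenched at acidic pH, whereas mRuby3 is relatively acid-insensitive. The green-to-red ratio can thus report luminal pH independently of sensor abundance. No mammalian drug-selection marker within the LTR-flanked region is annotated. The construct was deposited in connection with work on proton channel activity of human STING.
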