Features (pLannotate 1.2.2; 32 found; start..end, strand, type, name):
     43..108     +  intron         small t intron: SV40 (simian virus 40) small t antigen intron
    238..258     +  CDS            SV40 NLS: nuclear localization signal of SV40 (simian virus 40) large T antigen
    577..660     +  CDS            large T antigen (fragment): large T antigen from SV40 (simian virus 40)
    683..817     +  polyA_signal   SV40 poly(A) signal: SV40 polyadenylation signal
    984..1313    +  CDS            nef (fragment): NEF_HV1BR - Experimental evidence at protein level: Swiss-Prot protein existence level 1. Extracellular Nef protein targets CD4(+) T-lymphocytes for apoptosis by interacting with CXCR4 surface receptors (PubMed:14990729). From Human immunodeficiency virus type 1 group M subtype B (isolate BRU/LAI) (HIV-1).
   1361..1618    +  LTR            5' LTR (truncated): truncated 5' long terminal repeat (LTR) from HIV-1
   1665..1790    +  misc_feature   HIV-1 Ψ: packaging signal of human immunodeficiency virus type 1
   1774..2137    +  CDS            HIV-1 gag (fragment): gag protein from human immunodeficiency virus 1; gag
   2283..2516    +  misc_feature   RRE: The Rev response element (RRE) of HIV-1 allows for Rev-dependent mRNA export from the nucleus to the cytoplasm.
   2893..2993    +  CDS            Rev (fragment): human immunodeficiency virus 1 (HIV-1) Rev protein; rev; enhances nuclear export of unspliced and incompletely spliced viral mRNAs
   3038..3155    +  misc_feature   cPPT/CTS: central polypurine tract and central termination sequence of HIV-1
   3295..3702    +  promoter       SFFV promoter: spleen focus-forming virus long terminal repeat (LTR) promoter
   3733..3819    +  CDS            LAMP1 (fragment): human lysosome-associated membrane glycoprotein 1
   3820..4527    +  CDS            mRuby3: mRuby3 is a basic (constitutively fluorescent) red fluorescent protein published in 2016, derived from Entacmaea quadricolor. It has low acid sensitivity.
   4540..5253    +  CDS            superecliptic pHluorin: pH-sensitive mutant of green fluorescent protein (Ng et al., 2002) excited strongly by blue light at neutral pH but minimally fluorescent at acidic pH
   5264..6434    +  CDS            LAMP1 (fragment): human lysosome-associated membrane glycoprotein 1
   6435..6623    +  CDS            nef (fragment): NEF_HV1Z2 - Experimental evidence at protein level: Swiss-Prot protein existence level 1. Extracellular Nef protein targets CD4(+) T-lymphocytes for apoptosis by interacting with CXCR4 surface receptors. From Human immunodeficiency virus type 1 group M subtype D (isolate Z2/CDC-Z34) (HIV-1).
   6625..6656    +  LTR            3' LTR (ΔU3) (fragment): self-inactivating 3' long terminal repeat (LTR) from HIV-1
   6704..6884    +  LTR            5' LTR (truncated): truncated 5' long terminal repeat (LTR) from HIV-1
   7846..7944    -  CDS            TBC1D5 (fragment): TBCD5_HUMAN - Also known as KIAA0210. Experimental evidence at protein level: Swiss-Prot protein existence level 1. May act as a GTPase-activating protein (GAP) for Rab family protein(s). May act as a GAP for RAB7A. Can displace RAB7A and retromer CSC subcomplex from the endosomal membrane to the cytosol; at least retromer displacement seems to require its catalytic activity (PubMed:19531583, PubMed:20923837). Required for retrograde transport of cargo proteins from endosomes to the trans-Golgi network (TGN); the function seems to require its catalytic activity. Involved in regulation of autop
   8350..8629    +  CDS            TcR (fragment): tetracycline efflux protein; tet; confers resistance to tetracycline
   8630..8678    -  misc_feature   bom (fragment): basis of mobility region from pBR322
   8780..8815    -  CDS            rop (fragment): Rop protein, which maintains plasmids at low copy number; rop
   8910..9014    +  promoter       AmpR promoter: bla
   9015..9875    +  CDS            AmpR: β-lactamase; bla; confers resistance to ampicillin, carbenicillin, and related antibiotics
  10046..10634   +  rep_origin     ori: high-copy-number ColE1/pMB1/pBR322/pUC origin of replication
  10817..10873   +  CDS            lacI (fragment): lac repressor; lacI; The lac repressor binds to the lac operator to inhibit transcription in E. coli. This inhibition can be relieved by adding lactose or isopropyl-β-D-thiogalactopyranoside (IPTG).
  10880..11209   +  promoter       SV40 promoter: SV40 enhancer and early promoter
  11409..11528   +  CDS            gpt (fragment): XGPT_ECOLI - Also known as gpp, gxu. Experimental evidence at protein level: Swiss-Prot protein existence level 1. Purine salvage pathway enzyme that catalyzes the transfer of the ribosyl-5-phosphate group from 5-phospho-alpha-D-ribose 1- diphosphate (PRPP) to the N9 position of the 6-oxopurines guanine and xanthine to form the corresponding ribonucleotides GMP (guanosine 5'- monophosphate) and XMP (xanthosine 5'-monophosphate), with the release of PPi. To a lesser extent, also acts on hypoxanthine (PubMed:9100006, PubMed:3886014). Does not ribophosphorylate adenine (PubMed:3886014). From Esch
  11528..11863   +  CDS            gpt (fragment): XGPT_ECOLI - Also known as gpp, gxu. Experimental evidence at protein level: Swiss-Prot protein existence level 1. Purine salvage pathway enzyme that catalyzes the transfer of the ribosyl-5-phosphate group from 5-phospho-alpha-D-ribose 1- diphosphate (PRPP) to the N9 position of the 6-oxopurines guanine and xanthine to form the corresponding ribonucleotides GMP (guanosine 5'- monophosphate) and XMP (xanthosine 5'-monophosphate), with the release of PPi. To a lesser extent, also acts on hypoxanthine (PubMed:9100006, PubMed:3886014). Does not ribophosphorylate adenine (PubMed:3886014). From Esch
  11958..12263   +  CDS            frsA (fragment): FRSA_ECOLI - Also known as yafA. Experimental evidence at protein level: Swiss-Prot protein existence level 1. Catalyzes the hydrolysis of esters (PubMed:15808744). Displays esterase activity toward pNP-butyrate (PubMed:15808744). May stimulate mixed-acid fermentation by acting as a fermentation/respiration switch that down-regulates respiration and up- regulates fermentation rates (PubMed:15169777). From Escherichia coli (strain K12).
  12267..41      +  CDS            small t antigen (fragment) (across the origin): SV40 (simian virus 40) small t antigen
>Addgene plasmid #200939 | LAMP1-SEP-mRuby3 | addgene full sequence | sequence record 399659 | Addgene NGS Result
ACATAATTGGACAAACTACCTACAGAGATTTAAAGCTCTAAGGTAAATATAAAATTTTTAAGTGTATAAT
GTGTTAAACTACTGATTCTAATTGTTTGTGTATTTTAGATTCCAACCTATGGAACTGATGAATGGGAGCA
GTGGTGGAATGCCTTTAATGAGGAAAACCTGTTTTGCTCAGAAGAAATGCCATCTAGTGATGATGAGGCT
ACTGCTGACTCTCAACATTCTACTCCTCCAAAAAAGAAGAGAAAGGTAGAAGACCCCAAGGACTTTCCTT
CAGAATTGCTAAGTTTTTTGAGTCATGCTGTGTTTAGTAATAGAACTCTTGCTTGCTTTGCTATTTACAC
CACAAAGGAAAAAGCTGCACTGCTATACAAGAAAATTATGGAAAAATATTCTGTAACCTTTATAAGTAGG
CATAACAGTTATAATCATAACATACTGTTTTTTCTTACTCCACACAGGCATAGAGTGTCTGCTATTAATA
ACTATGCTCAAAAATTGTGTACCTTTAGCTTTTTAATTTGTAAAGGGGTTAATAAGGAATATTTGATGTA
TAGTGCCTTGACTAGAGATCATAATCAGCCATACCACATTTGTAGAGGTTTTACTTGCTTTAAAAAACCT
CCCACACCTCCCCCTGAACCTGAAACATAAAATGAATGCAATTGTTGTTGTTAACTTGTTTATTGCAGCT
TATAATGGTTACAAATAAAGCAATAGCATCACAAATTTCACAAATAAAGCATTTTTTTCACTGCATTCTA
GTTGTGGTTTGTCCAAACTCATCAATGTATCTTATCATGTCTGGATCAACTGGATAACTCAAGCTAACCA
AAATCATCCCAAACTTCCCACCCCATACCCTATTACCACTGCCAATTACCTGTGGTTTCATTTACTCTAA
ACCTGTGATTCCTCTGAATTATTTTCATTTTAAAGAAATTGTATTTGTTAAATATGTACTACAAACTTAG
TAGTTGGAAGGGCTAATTCACTCCCAAAGAAGACAAGATATCCTTGATCTGTGGATCTACCACACACAAG
GCTACTTCCCTGATTAGCAGAACTACACACCAGGGCCAGGGGTCAGATATCCACTGACCTTTGGATGGTG
CTACAAGCTAGTACCAGTTGAGCCAGATAAGGTAGAAGAGGCCAATAAAGGAGAGAACACCAGCTTGTTA
CACCCTGTGAGCCTGCATGGGATGGATGACCCGGAGAGAGAAGTGTTAGAGTGGAGGTTTGACAGCCGCC
TAGCATTTCATCACGTGGCCCGAGAGCTGCATCCGGAGTACTTCAAGAACTGCTGATATCGAGCTTGCTA
CAAGGGACTTTCCGCTGGGGACTTTCCAGGGAGGCGTGGCCTGGGCGGGACTGGGGAGTGGCGAGCCCTC
AGATCCTGCATATAAGCAGCTGCTTTTTGCCTGTACTGGGTCTCTCTGGTTAGACCAGATCTGAGCCTGG
GAGCTCTCTGGCTAACTAGGGAACCCACTGCTTAAGCCTCAATAAAGCTTGCCTTGAGTGCTTCAAGTAG
TGTGTGCCCGTCTGTTGTGTGACTCTGGTAACTAGAGATCCCTCAGACCCTTTTAGTCAGTGTGGAAAAT
CTCTAGCAGTGGCGCCCGAACAGGGACTTGAAAGCGAAAGGGAAACCAGAGGAGCTCTCTCGACGCAGGA
CTCGGCTTGCTGAAGCGCGCACGGCAAGAGGCGAGGGGCGGCGACTGGTGAGTACGCCAAAAATTTTGAC
TAGCGGAGGCTAGAAGGAGAGAGATGGGTGCGAGAGCGTCAGTATTAAGCGGGGGAGAATTAGATCGCGA
TGGGAAAAAATTCGGTTAAGGCCAGGGGGAAAGAAAAAATATAAATTAAAACATATAGTATGGGCAAGCA
GGGAGCTAGAACGATTCGCAGTTAATCCTGGCCTGTTAGAAACATCAGAAGGCTGTAGACAAATACTGGG
ACAGCTACAACCATCCCTTCAGACAGGATCAGAAGAACTTAGATCATTATATAATACAGTAGCAACCCTC
TATTGTGTGCATCAAAGGATAGAGATAAAAGACACCAAGGAAGCTTTAGACAAGATAGAGGAAGAGCAAA
ACAAAAGTAAGACCACCGCACAGCAAGCGGCCGCTGATCTTCAGACCTGGAGGAGGAGATATGAGGGACA
ATTGGAGAAGTGAATTATATAAATATAAAGTAGTAAAAATTGAACCATTAGGAGTAGCACCCACCAAGGC
AAAGAGAAGAGTGGTGCAGAGAGAAAAAAGAGCAGTGGGAATAGGAGCTTTGTTCCTTGGGTTCTTGGGA
GCAGCAGGAAGCACTATGGGCGCAGCGTCAATGACGCTGACGGTACAGGCCAGACAATTATTGTCTGGTA
TAGTGCAGCAGCAGAACAATTTGCTGAGGGCTATTGAGGCGCAACAGCATCTGTTGCAACTCACAGTCTG
GGGCATCAAGCAGCTCCAGGCAAGAATCCTGGCTGTGGAAAGATACCTAAAGGATCAACAGCTCCTGGGG
ATTTGGGGTTGCTCTGGAAAACTCATTTGCACCACTGCTGTGCCTTGGAATGCTAGTTGGAGTAATAAAT
CTCTGGAACAGATTTGGAATCACACGACCTGGATGGAGTGGGACAGAGAAATTAACAATTACACAAGCTT
AATACACTCCTTAATTGAAGAATCGCAAAACCAGCAAGAAAAGAATGAACAAGAATTATTGGAATTAGAT
AAATGGGCAAGTTTGTGGAATTGGTTTAACATAACAAATTGGCTGTGGTATATAAAATTATTCATAATGA
TAGTAGGAGGCTTGGTAGGTTTAAGAATAGTTTTTGCTGTACTTTCTATAGTGAATAGAGTTAGGCAGGG
ATATTCACCATTATCGTTTCAGACCCACCTCCCAACCCCGAGGGGACCCGACAGGCCCGAAGGAATAGAA
GAAGAAGGTGGAGAGAGAGACAGAGACAGATCCATTCGATTAGTGAACGGATCTCGACGGTATCGCCGAA
TTCACAAATGGCAGTATTCATCCACAATTTTAAAAGAAAAGGGGGGATTGGGGGGTACAGTGCAGGGGAA
AGAATAGTAGACATAATAGCAACAGACATACAAACTAAAGAATTACAAAAACAAATTACAAAAATTCAAA
ATTTTCGGGTTTATTACAGGGACAGCAGAGATCCACTTTGGCTGATACGCGTCTGCAGCCCCGATAAAAT
AAAAGATTTTATTTAGTCTCCAGAAAAAGGGGGGAATGAAAGACCCCACCTGTAGGTTTGGCAAGCTAGC
TGCAGTAACGCCATTTTGCAAGGCATGGAAAAATACCAAACCAAGAATAGAGAAGTTCAGATCAAGGGCG
GGTACATGAAAATAGCTAACGTTGGGCCAAACAGGATATCTGCGGTGAGCAGTTTCGGCCCCGGCCCGGG
GCCAAGAACAGATGGTCACCGCAGTTTCGGCCCCGGCCCGAGGCCAAGAACAGATGGTCCCCAGATATGG
CCCAACCCTCAGCAGTTTCTTAAGACCCATCAGATGTTTCCAGGCTCCCCCAAGGACCTGAAATGACCCT
GCGCCTTATTTGAATTAACCAATCAGCCTGCTTCTCGCTTCTGTTCGCGCGCTTCTGCTTCCCGAGCTCT
ATAAAAGAGCTCACAACCCCTCACTCGGCGCGCCAGTCCTCCGACAGACTGAGTCGCCCGGGCCGCGGCC
GCGGGCTAGCGGATCCGCCACCATGGCGGCCCCCGGCAGCGCCCGGCGACCCCTGCTGCTGCTACTGCTG
TTGCTGCTGCTCGGCCTCATGCATTGTGCGTCAGCAGCAGTGTCTAAGGGCGAAGAGCTGATCAAGGAAA
ATATGCGTATGAAGGTGGTCATGGAAGGTTCGGTCAACGGCCACCAATTCAAATGCACAGGTGAAGGAGA
AGGCAGACCGTACGAGGGAGTGCAAACCATGAGGATCAAAGTCATCGAGGGAGGACCCCTGCCATTTGCC
TTTGACATTCTTGCCACGTCGTTCATGTATGGCAGCCGTACCTTTATCAAGTACCCGGCCGACATCCCTG
ATTTCTTTAAACAGTCCTTTCCTGAGGGTTTTACTTGGGAAAGAGTTACGAGATACGAAGATGGTGGAGT
CGTCACCGTCACGCAGGACACCAGCCTTGAGGATGGCGAGCTCGTCTACAACGTCAAGGTCAGAGGGGTA
AACTTTCCCTCCAATGGTCCCGTGATGCAGAAGAAGACCAAGGGTTGGGAGCCTAATACAGAGATGATGT
ATCCAGCAGATGGTGGTCTGAGAGGATACACTGACATCGCACTGAAAGTTGATGGTGGTGGCCATCTGCA
CTGCAACTTCGTGACAACTTACAGGTCAAAAAAGACCGTCGGGAACATCAAGATGCCCGGTGTCCATGCC
GTTGATCACCGCCTGGAAAGGATCGAGGAGAGTGACAATGAAACCTACGTAGTGCAAAGAGAAGTGGCAG
TTGCCAAATACAGCAACCTTGGTGGTGGCATGGACGAGCTGTACAAGGGATCCGCCACCATGAGTAAAGG
AGAAGAACTTTTCACTGGAGTTGTCCCAATTCTTGTTGAATTAGATGGTGATGTTAATGGGCACAAATTT
TCTGTCAGTGGAGAGGGTGAAGGTGATGCAACATACGGAAAACTTACCCTTAAATTTATTTGCACTACTG
GAAAACTACCTGTTCCTTGGCCAACACTTGTCACTACTTTAACTTATGGTGTTCAATGCTTTTCAAGATA
CCCAGATCATATGAAACGGCATGACTTTTTCAAGAGTGCCATGCCCGAAGGTTATGTACAGGAAAGAACT
ATATTTTTCAAAGATGACGGGAACTACAAGACACGTGCTGAAGTCAAGTTTGAAGGTGATACCCTTGTTA
ATAGAATCGAGTTAAAAGGTATTGATTTTAAAGAAGATGGAAACATTCTTGGACACAAATTGGAATACAA
CTATAACGATCACCAGGTGTACATCATGGCAGACAAACAAAAGAATGGAATCAAAGCTAACTTCAAAATT
AGACACAACATTGAAGATGGAGGCGTTCAACTAGCAGACCATTATCAACAAAATACTCCAATTGGCGATG
GGCCCGTCCTTTTACCAGACAACCATTACCTGTTTACAACTTCTACTCTTTCGAAAGATCCCAACGAAAA
GAGAGACCACATGGTCCTTCTTGAGTTTGTAACAGCTGCTGGGATTACACATGGCATGGATGAACTATAC
AAAGGCTCAGGCTCAGCAATGTTTATGGTGAAAAATGGCAACGGGACCGCGTGCATAATGGCCAACTTCT
CTGCTGCCTTCTCAGTGAACTACGACACCAAGAGTGGCCCTAAGAACATGACCTTTGACCTGCCATCAGA
TGCCACAGTGGTGCTCAACCGCAGCTCCTGTGGAAAAGAGAACACTTCTGACCCCAGTCTCGTGATTGCT
TTTGGAAGAGGACATACACTCACTCTCAATTTCACGAGAAATGCAACACGTTACAGCGTCCAGCTCATGA
GTTTTGTTTATAACTTGTCAGACACACACCTTTTCCCCAATGCGAGCTCCAAAGAAATCAAGACTGTGGA
ATCTATAACTGACATCAGGGCAGATATAGATAAAAAATACAGATGTGTTAGTGGCACCCAGGTCCACATG
AACAACGTGACCGTAACGCTCCATGATGCCACCATCCAGGCGTACCTTTCCAACAGCAGCTTCAGCAGGG
GAGAGACACGCTGTGAACAAGACAGGCCTTCCCCAACCACAGCGCCCCCTGCGCCACCCAGCCCCTCGCC
CTCACCCGTGCCCAAGAGCCCCTCTGTGGACAAGTACAACGTGAGCGGCACCAACGGGACCTGCCTGCTG
GCCAGCATGGGGCTGCAGCTGAACCTCACCTATGAGAGGAAGGACAACACGACGGTGACAAGGCTTCTCA
ACATCAACCCCAACAAGACCTCGGCCAGCGGGAGCTGCGGCGCCCACCTGGTGACTCTGGAGCTGCACAG
CGAGGGCACCACCGTCCTGCTCTTCCAGTTCGGGATGAATGCAAGTTCTAGCCGGTTTTTCCTACAAGGA
ATCCAGTTGAATACAATTCTTCCTGACGCCAGAGACCCCGCCTTTAAAGCTGCCAACGGCTCCCTGCGAG
CGCTGCAGGCCACAGTCGGCAATTCCTACAAGTGCAACGCGGAGGAGCACGTCCGTGTCACGAAGGCGTT
TTCAGTCAATATATTCAAAGTGTGGGTCCAGGCTTTCAAGGTGGAAGGTGGCCAGTTTGGCTCTGTGGAG
GAGTGTCTGCTGGACGAGAACAGCATGCTGATCCCCATCGCTGTGGGTGGTGCCCTGGCGGGGCTGGTCC
TCATCGTCCTCATCGCCTACCTCGTCGGCAGGAAGAGGAGTCACGCAGGCTACCAGACTATCTAACTCGA
GACCTAGAAAAACATGGAGCAATCACAAGTAGCAATACAGCAGCTACCAATGCTGATTGTGCCTGGCTAG
AAGCACAAGAGGAGGAGGAGGTGGGTTTTCCAGTCACACCTCAGGTACCTTTAAGACCAATGACTTACAA
GGCAGCTGTAGATCTTAGCCACTTTTTAAAAGAAAAGGGGGGACTGGAAGGGCTAATTCACTCCCAACGA
AGACAAAATCGTCGAGAGATGCTGCATATAAGCAGCTGCTTTTTGCTTGTACTGGGTCTCTCTGGTTAGA
CCAGATCTGAGCCTGGGAGCTCTCTGGCTAACTAGGGAACCCACTGCTTAAGCCTCAATAAAGCTTGCCT
TGAGTGCTTCAAGTAGTGTGTGCCCGTCTGTTGTGTGACTCTGGTAACTAGAGATCCCTCAGACCCTTTT
AGTCAGTGTGGAAAATCTCTAGCAGTAGTAGTTCATGTCATCTTATTATTCAGTATTTATAACTTGCAAA
GAAATGAATATCAGAGAGTGAGAGGCCTTGACATTATAATAGATTTAGCAGGAATTGAACTAGGAGTGGA
GCACACAGGCAAAGCTGCAGAAGTACTTGGAAGAAGCCACCAGAGATACTCACGATTCTGCACATACCTG
GCTAATCCCAGATCCTAAGGATTACATTAAGTTTACTAACATTTATATAATGATTTATAGTTTAAAGTAT
AAACTTATCTAATTTACTATTCTGACAGATATTAATTAATCCTCAAATATCATAAGAGATGATTACTATT
ATCCCCATTTAACACAAGAGGAAACTGAGAGGGAAAGATGTTGAAGTAATTTTCCCACAATTACAGCATC
CGTTAGTTACGACTCTATGATCTTCTGACACAAATTCCATTTACTCCTCACCCTATGACTCAGTCGAATA
TATCAAAGTTATGGACATTATGCTAAGTAACAAATTACCCTTTTATATAGTAAATACTGAGTAGATTGAG
AGAAGAAATTGTTTGCAAACCTGAATAGCTTCAAGAAGAAGAGAAGTGAGGATAAGAATAACAGTTGTCA
TTTAACAAGTTTTAACAAGTAACTTGGTTAGAAAGGGATTCAAATGCATAAAGCAAGGGATAAATTTTTC
TGGCAACAAGACTATACAATATAACCTTAAATATGACTTCAAATAATTGTTGGAACTTGATAAAACTAAT
TAAATATTATTGAAGATTATCAATATTATAAATGTAATTTACTTTTAAAAAGGGAACATAGAAATGTGTA
TCATTAGAGTAGAAAACAATCCTTATTATCACAATTTGTCAAAACAAGTTTGTTATTAACACAAGTAGAA
TACTGCATTCAATTAAGTTGACTGCAGATTTTGTGTTTTGTTAAAATTAGAAAGAGATAACAACAATTTG
AATTATTGAAAGTAACATGTAAATAGTTCTACATACGTTCTTTTGACATCTTGTTCAATCATTGATCGAA
GTTCTTTATCTTGGAAGAATTTGTTCCAAAGACTCTGAAATAAGGAAAACAATCTATTATATAGTCTCAC
ACCTTTGTTTTACTTTTAGTGATTTCAATTTAATAATGTAAATGGTTAAAATTTATTCTTCTCTGAGATC
ATTTCACATTGCAGATAGAAAACCTGAGACTGGGGTAATTTTTATTAAAATCTAATTTAATCTCAGAAAC
ACATCTTTATTCTAACATCAATTTTTCCAGTTTGATATTATCATATAAAGTCAGCCTTCCTCATCTGCAG
GTTCCACAACAAAAATCCAACCAACTGTGGATCAAAAATATTGGGAAAAAATTAAAAATAGCAATACAAC
AATAAAAAAATACAAATCAGAAAAACAGCACAGTATAACAACTTTATTTAGCATTTACAATCTATTAGGT
ATTATAAGTAATCTAGCCAGATCCTCTACGCCGGACGCATCGTGGCCGGCATCACCGGCGCCACAGGTGC
GGTTGCTGGCGCCTATATCGCCGACATCACCGATGGGGAAGATCGGGCTCGCCACTTCGGGCTCATGAGC
GCTTGTTTCGGCGTGGGTATGGTGGCAGGCCCCGTGGCCGGGGGACTGTTGGGCGCCATCTCCTTGCATG
CACCATTCCTTGCGGCGGCGGTGCTCAACGGCCTCAACCTACTACTGGGCTGCTTCCTAATGCAGGAGTC
GCATAAGGGAGAGCGTCGAATGGTGCACTCTCAGTACAATCTGCTCTGATGCCGCATAGTTAAGCCAGCC
CCGACACCCGCCAACACCCGCTGACGCGCCCTGACGGGCTTGTCTGCTCCCGGCATCCGCTTACAGACAA
GCTGTGACCGTCTCCGGGAGCTGCATGTGTCAGAGGTTTTCACCGTCATCACCGAAACGCGCGAGACGAA
AGGGCCTCGTGATACGCCTATTTTTATAGGTTAATGTCATGATAATAATGGTTTCTTAGACGTCAGGTGG
CACTTTTCGGGGAAATGTGCGCGGAACCCCTATTTGTTTATTTTTCTAAATACATTCAAATATGTATCCG
CTCATGAGACAATAACCCTGATAAATGCTTCAATAATATTGAAAAAGGAAGAGTATGAGTATTCAACATT
TCCGTGTCGCCCTTATTCCCTTTTTTGCGGCATTTTGCCTTCCTGTTTTTGCTCACCCAGAAACGCTGGT
GAAAGTAAAAGATGCTGAAGATCAGTTGGGTGCACGAGTGGGTTACATCGAACTGGATCTCAACAGCGGT
AAGATCCTTGAGAGTTTTCGCCCCGAAGAACGTTTTCCAATGATGAGCACTTTTAAAGTTCTGCTATGTG
GCGCGGTATTATCCCGTATTGACGCCGGGCAAGAGCAACTCGGTCGCCGCATACACTATTCTCAGAATGA
CTTGGTTGAGTACTCACCAGTCACAGAAAAGCATCTTACGGATGGCATGACAGTAAGAGAATTATGCAGT
GCTGCCATAACCATGAGTGATAACACTGCGGCCAACTTACTTCTGACAACGATCGGAGGACCGAAGGAGC
TAACCGCTTTTTTGCACAACATGGGGGATCATGTAACTCGCCTTGATCGTTGGGAACCGGAGCTGAATGA
AGCCATACCAAACGACGAGCGTGACACCACGATGCCTGTAGCAATGGCAACAACGTTGCGCAAACTATTA
ACTGGCGAACTACTTACTCTAGCTTCCCGGCAACAATTAATAGACTGGATGGAGGCGGATAAAGTTGCAG
GACCACTTCTGCGCTCGGCCCTTCCGGCTGGCTGGTTTATTGCTGATAAATCTGGAGCCGGTGAGCGTGG
GTCTCGCGGTATCATTGCAGCACTGGGGCCAGATGGTAAGCCCTCCCGTATCGTAGTTATCTACACGACG
GGGAGTCAGGCAACTATGGATGAACGAAATAGACAGATCGCTGAGATAGGTGCCTCACTGATTAAGCATT
GGTAACTGTCAGACCAAGTTTACTCATATATACTTTAGATTGATTTAAAACTTCATTTTTAATTTAAAAG
GATCTAGGTGAAGATCCTTTTTGATAATCTCATGACCAAAATCCCTTAACGTGAGTTTTCGTTCCACTGA
GCGTCAGACCCCGTAGAAAAGATCAAAGGATCTTCTTGAGATCCTTTTTTTCTGCGCGTAATCTGCTGCT
TGCAAACAAAAAAACCACCGCTACCAGCGGTGGTTTGTTTGCCGGATCAAGAGCTACCAACTCTTTTTCC
GAAGGTAACTGGCTTCAGCAGAGCGCAGATACCAAATACTGTTCTTCTAGTGTAGCCGTAGTTAGGCCAC
CACTTCAAGAACTCTGTAGCACCGCCTACATACCTCGCTCTGCTAATCCTGTTACCAGTGGCTGCTGCCA
GTGGCGATAAGTCGTGTCTTACCGGGTTGGACTCAAGACGATAGTTACCGGATAAGGCGCAGCGGTCGGG
CTGAACGGGGGGTTCGTGCACACAGCCCAGCTTGGAGCGAACGACCTACACCGAACTGAGATACCTACAG
CGTGAGCTATGAGAAAGCGCCACGCTTCCCGAAGGGAGAAAGGCGGACAGGTATCCGGTAAGCGGCAGGG
TCGGAACAGGAGAGCGCACGAGGGAGCTTCCAGGGGGAAACGCCTGGTATCTTTATAGTCCTGTCGGGTT
TCGCCACCTCTGACTTGAGCGTCGATTTTTGTGATGCTCGTCAGGGGGGCGGAGCCTATGGAAAAACGCC
AGCAACGCGGCCTTTTTACGGTTCCTGGCCTTTTGCTGGCCTTTTGCTCACATGTTCTTTCCTGCGTTAT
CCCCTGATTCTGTGGATAACCGTATTACCGCCTTTGAGTGAGCTGATACCGCTCGCCGCAGCCGAACGAC
CGAGCGCAGCGAGTCAGTGAGCGAGGAAGCGGAAGAGCGCCCAATACGCAAACCGCCTCTCCCCGCGCGT
TGGCCGATTCATTAATGCAGCTGTGGAATGTGTGTCAGTTAGGGTGTGGAAAGTCCCCAGGCTCCCCAGC
AGGCAGAAGTATGCAAAGCATGCATCTCAATTAGTCAGCAACCAGGTGTGGAAAGTCCCCAGGCTCCCCA
GCAGGCAGAAGTATGCAAAGCATGCATCTCAATTAGTCAGCAACCATAGTCCCGCCCCTAACTCCGCCCA
TCCCGCCCCTAACTCCGCCCAGTTCCGCCCATTCTCCGCCCCATGGCTGACTAATTTTTTTTATTTATGC
AGAGGCCGAGGCCGCCTCGGCCTCTGAGCTATTCCAGAAGTAGTGAGGAGGCTTTTTTGGAGGCCTAGGC
TTTTGCAAAAAGCTTGGACACAAGACAGGCTTGCGAGATATGTTTGAGAATACCACTTTATCCCGCGTCA
GGGAGAGGCAGTGCGTAAAAAGACGCGGACTCATGTGAAATACTGGTTTTTAGTGCGCCAGATCTCTATA
ATCTCGCGCAACCTATTTTCCCCTCGAACACTTTTTAAGCCGTAGATAAACAGGCTGGGACACTTCACAT
GAGCGAAAAATACATCGTCACCTGGGACATGTTGCAGATCCATGCACGTAAACTCGCAAGCCGACTGATG
CCTTCTGAACAATGGAAAGGCATTATTGCCGTAAGCCGTGGCGGTCTGTACCGGGTGCGTTACTGGCGCG
TGAACTGGGTATTCGTCATGTCGATACCGTTTGTATTTCCAGCTACGATCACGACAACCAGCGCGAGCTT
AAAGTGCTGAAACGCGCAGAAGGCGATGGCGAAGGCTTCATCGTTATTGATGACCTGGTGGATACCGGTG
GTACTGCGGTTGCGATTCGTGAAATGTATCCAAAAGCGCACTTTGTCACCATCTTCGCAAAACCGGCTGG
TCGTCCGCTGGTTGATGACTATGTTGTTGATATCCCGCAAGATACCTGGATTGAACAGCCGTGGGATATG
GGCGTCGTATTCGTCCCGCCAATCTCCGGTCGCTAATCTTTTCAACGCCTGGCACTGCCGGGCGTTGTTC
TTTTTAACTTCAGGCGGGTTACAATAGTTTCCAGTAAGTATTCTGGAGGCTGCATCCATGACACAGGCAA
ACCTGAGCGAAACCCTGTTCAAACCCCGCTTTAAACATCCTGAAACCTCGACGCTAGTCCGCCGCTTTAA
TCACGGCGCACAACCGCCTGTGCAGTCGGCCCTTGATGGTAAAACCATCCCTCACTGGTATCGCATGATT
AACCGTCTGATGTGGATCTGGCGCGGCATTGACCCACGCGAAATCCTCGACGTCCAGGCACGTATTGTGA
TGAGCGATGCCGAACGTACCGACGATGATTTATACGATACGGTGATTGGCTACCGTGGCGGCAACTGGAT
TTATGAGTGGGCCCCGGATCTTTGTGAAGGAACCTTACTTCTGTGGTGTG
